>Addgene plasmid #197362 | pPBpuro-ErbB3 | addgene full sequence | sequence record 389270 | Addgene NGS Result
CTAAATTGTAAGCGTTAATATTTTGTTAAAATTCGCGTTAAATTTTTGTTAAATCAGCTCATTTTTTAAC
CAATAGGCCGAAATCGGCAAAATCCCTTATAAATCAAAAGAATAGACCGAGATAGGGT
[37 nt withheld, positions 129-165]
AAAGAACGTGGACTCCAACGTCAAAGG
[49 nt withheld, positions 193-241]
T
[91 nt withheld, positions 243-333]
G
[124 nt withheld, positions 335-458]
CCCATTCGCCATTCAGGCTGCGCAACTGTTGGGAAGGGCGATCGGTGCGGGCCTCTTCGCTATTACGCCA
GCTGGCGAAAGGGGGATGTGCTGCAAGGCGATTAAGTTGGGTAACGCCAGGGTTTTCCCAGTCACGACGT
TGTAAAACGACGGCCAGTGAGCGCGCGTAATACGACTCACTATAGGGCGAATTGGGGCGCGCCATTCTAG
ATTAACCCTAGAAAGATAGTCTGCGTAAAATTGACGCATGCATTCTTGAAATATTGCTCTCTCTTTCTAA
ATAGCGCGAATCCGTCGCTGTGCATTTAGGACATCTCAGTCGCCGCTTGGAGCTCCCGTGAGGCGTGCTT
GTCAATGCGGTAAGTGTCACTGATTTTGAACTATAACGACCGCGTGAGTCAAAATGACGCATGATTATCT
TTTACGTGACTTTTAAGATTTAACTCATACGATAATTATATTGTTATTTCATGTTCTACTTACGTGATAA
CTTATTATATATATATTTTCTTGTTATAGATATCAACTAGAATGCTAGCATGGGCCCATCTCGACATTGA
TTATTGACTAGTTATTAATAGTAATCAATTACGGGGTCATTAGTTCATAGCCCATATATGGAGTTCCGCG
TTACATAACTTACGGTAAATGGCCCGCCTGGCTGACCGCCCAACGACCCCCGCCCATTGACGTCAATAAT
GACGTATGTTCCCATAGTAACGCCAATAGGGACTTTCCATTGACGTCAATGGGTGGAGTATTTACGGTAA
ACTGCCCACTTGGCAGTACATCAAGTGTATCATATGCCAAGTACGCCCCCTATTGACGTCAATGACGGTA
AATGGCCCGCCTGGCATTATGCCCAGTACATGACCTTATGGGACTTTCCTACTTGGCAGTACATCTACGT
ATTAGTCATCGCTATTACCATGGTCGAGGTGAGCCCCACGTTCTGCTTCACTCTCCCCATCTCCCCCCCC
TCCCCACCCCCAATTTTGTATTTATTTATTTTTTAATTATTTTGTGCAGCGATGGGGGCGGGGGGGGGGG
GGGSGCGCGCCAGGCGGGGCGGGGCGGGGCGAGGGGCGGGGCGGGGCGAGGCGGAGAGGTGCGGCGGCAG
CCAATCAGAGCGGCGCGCTCCGAAAGTTTCCTTTTATGGCGAGGCGGCGGCGGCGGCGGCCCTATAAAAA
GCGAAGCGCGCGGCGGGCGGGAGTCGCTGCGCGCTGCCTTCGCCCCGTGCCCCGCTCCGCCGCCGCCTCG
CGCCGCCCGCCCCGGCTCTGACTGACCGCGTTACTCCCACAGGTGAGCGGGCGGGACGGCCCTTCTCCTC
CGGGCTGTAATTAGCGCTTGGTTTAATGACGGCTTGTTTCTTTTCTGTGGCTGCGTGAAAGCCTTGAGGG
GCTCCGGGAGGGCCCTTTGTGCGGGGGGAGCGGCTCGGGGGGTGCGTGCGTGTGTGTGTGCGTGGGGAGC
GCCGCGTGCGGCTCCGCGCTGCCCGGCGGCTGTGAGCGCTGCGGGCGCGGCGCGGGGCTTTGTGCGCTCC
GCAGTGTGCGCGAGGGGAGCGCGGCCGGGGGCGGTGCCCCGCGGTGCGGGGGGGGCTGCGAGGGGAACAA
AGGCTGCGTGCGGGGTGTGTGCGTGGGGGGGTGAGCAGGGGGTGTGGGCGCGTCGGTCGGGCTGCAACCC
CCCCTGCACCCCCCTCCCCGAGTTGCTGAGCACGGCCCGGCTTCGGGTGCGGGGCTCCGTACGGGGCGTG
GCGCGGGGCTCGCCGTGCCGGGCGGGGGGTGGCGGCAGGTGGGGGTGCCGGGCGGGGCGGGGCCGCCTCG
GGCCGGGGAGGGCTCGGGGGAGGGGCGCGGCGGCCCCCGGAGCGCCGGCGGCTGTCGAGGCGCGGCGAGC
CGCAGCCATTGCCTTTTATGGTAATCGTGCGAGAGGGCGCAGGGACTTCCTTTGTCCCAAATCTGTGCGG
AGCCGAAATCTGGGAGGCGCCGCCGCACCCCCTCTAGCGGGCGCGGGGCGAAGCGGTGCGGCGCCGGCAG
GAAGGAAATGGGCGGGGAGGGCCTTCGTGCGTCGCCGCGCCGCCGTCCCCTTCTCCCTCTCCAGCCTCGG
GGCTGTCCGCGGGGGGACGGCTGCCTTCGGGGGGGACGGGGCAGGGCGGGGTTCGGCTTCTGGCGTGTGA
CCGGCGGCTCTAGAGCCTCTGCTAACCATGTTCATGCCTTCTTCTTTTTCCTACAGCTCCTGGGCAACGT
GCTGGTTATTGTGCTGTCTCATCATTTTGGCAAAGAATTGGGATCCGAATTCCTCGAGGGCGGCCGCCAC
CATGAGGGCGAACGACGCTCTGCAGGTGCTGGGCTTGCTTTTCAGCCTGGCCCGGGGCTCCGAGGTGGGC
AACTCTCAGGCAGTGTGTCCTGGGACTCTGAATGGCCTGAGTGTGACCGGCGATGCTGAGAACCAATACC
AGACACTGTACAAGCTCTACGAGAGGTGTGAGGTGGTGATGGGGAACCTTGAGATTGTGCTCACGGGACA
CAATGCCGACCTCTCCTTCCTGCAGTGGATTCGAGAAGTGACAGGCTATGTCCTCGTGGCCATGAATGAA
TTCTCTACTCTACCATTGCCCAACCTCCGCGTGGTGCGAGGGACCCAGGTCTACGATGGGAAGTTTGCCA
TCTTCGTCATGTTGAACTATAACACCAACTCCAGCCACGCTCTGCGCCAGCTCCGCTTGACTCAGCTCAC
CGAGATTCTGTCAGGGGGTGTTTATATTGAGAAGAACGATAAGCTTTGTCACATGGACACAATTGACTGG
AGGGACATCGTGAGGGACCGAGATGCTGAGATAGTGGTGAAGGACAATGGCAGAAGCTGTCCCCCCTGTC
ATGAGGTTTGCAAGGGGCGATGCTGGGGTCCTGGATCAGAAGACTGCCAGACATTGACCAAGACCATCTG
TGCTCCTCAGTGTAATGGTCACTGCTTTGGGCCCAACCCCAACCAGTGCTGCCATGATGAGTGTGCCGGG
GGCTGCTCAGGCCCTCAGGACACAGACTGCTTTGCCTGCCGGCACTTCAATGACAGTGGAGCCTGTGTAC
CTCGCTGTCCACAGCCTCTTGTCTACAACAAGCTAACTTTCCAGCTGGAACCCAATCCCCACACCAAGTA
TCAGTATGGAGGAGTTTGTGTAGCCAGCTGTCCCCATAACTTTGTGGTGGATCAAACATCCTGTGTCAGG
GCCTGTCCTCCTGACAAGATGGAAGTAGATAAAAATGGGCTCAAGATGTGTGAGCCTTGTGGGGGACTAT
GTCCCAAAGCCTGTGAGGGAACAGGCTCTGGGAGCCGCTTCCAGACTGTGGACTCGAGCAACATTGATGG
ATTTGTGAACTGCACCAAGATCCTGGGCAACCTGGACTTTCTGATCACCGGCCTCAATGGAGACCCCTGG
CACAAGATCCCTGCCCTGGACCCAGAGAAGCTCAATGTCTTCCGGACAGTACGGGAGATCACAGGTTACC
TGAACATCCAGTCCTGGCCGCCCCACATGCACAACTTCAGTGTTTTTTCCAATTTGACAACCATTGGAGG
CAGAAGCCTCTACAACCGGGGCTTCTCATTGTTGATCATGAAGAACTTGAATGTCACATCTCTGGGCTTC
CGATCCCTGAAGGAAATTAGTGCTGGGCGTATCTATATAAGTGCCAATAGGCAGCTCTGCTACCACCACT
CTTTGAACTGGACCAAGGTGCTTCGGGGGCCTACGGAAGAGCGACTAGACATCAAGCATAATCGGCCGCG
CAGAGACTGCGTGGCAGAGGGCAAAGTGTGTGACCCACTGTGCTCCTCTGGGGGATGCTGGGGCCCAGGC
CCTGGTCAGTGCTTGTCCTGTCGAAATTATAGCCGAGGAGGTGTCTGTGTGACCCACTGCAACTTTCTGA
ATGGGGAGCCTCGAGAATTTGCCCATGAGGCCGAATGCTTCTCCTGCCACCCGGAATGCCAACCCATGGA
GGGCACTGCCACATGCAATGGCTCGGGCTCTGATACTTGTGCTCAATGTGCCCATTTTCGAGATGGGCCC
CACTGTGTGAGCAGCTGCCCCCATGGAGTCCTAGGTGCCAAGGGCCCAATCTACAAGTACCCAGATGTTC
AGAATGAATGTCGGCCCTGCCATGAGAACTGCACCCAGGGGTGTAAAGGACCAGAGCTTCAAGACTGTTT
AGGACAAACACTGGTGCTGATCGGCAAAACCCATCTGACAATGGCTTTGACAGTGATAGCAGGATTGGTA
GTGATTTTCATGATGCTGGGCGGCACTTTTCTCTACTGGCGTGGGCGCCGGATTCAGAATAAAAGGGCTA
TGAGGCGATACTTGGAACGGGGTGAGAGCATAGAGCCTCTGGACCCCAGTGAGAAGGCTAACAAAGTCTT
GGCCAGAATCTTCAAAGAGACAGAGCTAAGGAAGCTTAAAGTGCTTGGCTCGGGTGTCTTTGGAACTGTG
CACAAAGGAGTGTGGATCCCTGAGGGTGAATCAATCAAGATTCCAGTCTGCATTAAAGTCATTGAGGACA
AGAGTGGACGGCAGAGTTTTCAAGCTGTGACAGATCATATGCTGGCCATTGGCAGCCTGGACCATGCCCA
CATTGTAAGGCTGCTGGGACTATGCCCAGGGTCATCTCTGCAGCTTGTCACTCAATATTTGCCTCTGGGT
TCTCTGCTGGATCATGTGAGACAACACCGGGGGGCACTGGGGCCACAGCTGCTGCTCAACTGGGGAGTAC
AAATTGCCAAGGGAATGTACTACCTTGAGGAACATGGTATGGTGCATAGAAACCTGGCTGCCCGAAACGT
GCTACTCAAGTCACCCAGTCAGGTTCAGGTGGCAGATTTTGGTGTGGCTGACCTGCTGCCTCCTGATGAT
AAGCAGCTGCTATACAGTGAGGCCAAGACTCCAATTAAGTGGATGGCCCTTGAGAGTATCCACTTTGGGA
AATACACACACCAGAGTGATGTCTGGAGCTATGGTGTGACAGTTTGGGAGTTGATGACCTTCGGGGCAGA
GCCCTATGCAGGGCTACGATTGGCTGAAGTACCAGACCTGCTAGAGAAGGGGGAGCGGTTGGCACAGCCC
CAGATCTGCACAATTGATGTCTACATGGTGATGGTCAAGTGTTGGATGATTGATGAGAACATTCGCCCAA
CCTTTAAAGAACTAGCCAATGAGTTCACCAGGATGGCCCGAGACCCACCACGGTATCTGGTCATAAAGAG
AGAGAGTGGGCCTGGAATAGCCCCTGGGCCAGAGCCCCATGGTCTGACAAACAAGAAGCTAGAGGAAGTA
GAGCTGGAGCCAGAACTAGACCTAGACCTAGACTTGGAAGCAGAGGAGGACAACCTGGCAACCACCACAC
TGGGCTCCGCCCTCAGCCTACCAGTTGGAACACTTAATCGGCCACGTGGGAGCCAGAGCCTTTTAAGTCC
ATCATCTGGATACATGCCCATGAACCAGGGTAATCTTGGGGAGTCTTGCCAGGAGTCTGCAGTTTCTGGG
AGCAGTGAACGGTGCCCCCGTCCAGTCTCTCTACACCCAATGCCACGGGGATGCCTGGCATCAGAGTCAT
CAGAGGGGCATGTAACAGGCTCTGAGGCTGAGCTCCAGGAGAAAGTGTCAATGTGTAGGAGCCGGAGCAG
GAGCCGGAGCCCACGGCCACGCGGAGATAGCGCCTACCATTCCCAGCGCCACAGTCTGCTGACTCCTGTT
ACCCCACTCTCCCCACCCGGGTTAGAGGAAGAGGATGTCAACGGTTATGTCATGCCAGATACACACCTCA
AAGGTACTCCCTCCTCCCGGGAAGGCACCCTTTCTTCAGTGGGTCTCAGTTCTGTCCTGGGTACTGAAGA
AGAAGATGAAGATGAGGAGTATGAATACATGAACCGGAGGAGAAGGCACAGTCCACCTCATCCCCCTAGG
CCAAGTTCCCTTGAGGAGCTGGGTTATGAGTACATGGATGTGGGGTCAGACCTCAGTGCCTCTCTGGGCA
GCACACAGAGTTGCCCACTCCACCCTGTACCCATCATGCCCACTGCAGGCACAACTCCAGATGAAGACTA
TGAATATATGAATCGGCAACGAGATGGAGGTGGTCCTGGGGGTGATTATGCAGCCATGGGGGCCTGCCCA
GCATCTGAGCAAGGGTATGAAGAGATGAGAGCTTTTCAGGGGCCTGGACATCAGGCCCCCCATGTCCATT
ATGCCCGCCTAAAAACTCTACGTAGCTTAGAGGCTACAGACTCTGCCTTTGATAACCCTGATTACTGGCA
TAGCAGGCTTTTCCCCAAGGCTAATGCCCAGAGAACGTAAGGCCGCTCTAGAGTCAACTAACTTAAGCTA
GCAACGGTTTCCCTCTAGCGGGATCAATTCCGCCCCCCCCCCCTAACGTTACTGGCCGAAGCCGCTTGGA
ATAAGGCCGGTGTGCGTTTGTCTATATGTTATTTTCCACCATATTGCCGTCTTTTGGCAATGTGAGGGCC
CGGAAACCTGGCCCTGTCTTCTTGACGAGCATTCCTAGGGGTCTTTCCCCTCTCGCCAAAGGAATGCAAG
GTCTGTTGAATGTCGTGAAGGAAGCAGTTCCTCTGGAAGCTTCTTGAAGACAAACAACGTCTGTAGCGAC
CCTTTGCAGGCAGCGGAACCCCCCACCTGGCGACAGGTGCCTCTGCGGCCAAAAGCCACGTGTATAAGAT
ACACCTGCAAAGGCGGCACAACCCCAGTGCCACGTTGTGAGTTGGATAGTTGTGGAAAGAGTCAAATGGC
TCTCCTCAAGCGTATTCAACAAGGGGCTGAAGGATGCCCAGAAGGTACCCCATTGTATGGGATCTGATCT
GGGGCCTCGGTGCACATGCTTTACATGTGTTTAGTCGAGGTTAAAAAAACGTCTAGGCCCCCCGAACCAC
GGGGACGTGGTTTTCCTTTGAAAAACACGATAATACCATGACCGAGTACAAGCCCACGGTGCGCCTCGCC
ACCCGCGACGACGTCCCCAGGGCCGTACGCACCCTCGCCGCCGCGTTCGCCGACTACCCCGCCACGCGCC
ACACCGTCGATCCGGACCGCCACATCGAGCGGGTCACCGAGCTGCAAGAACTCTTCCTCACGCGCGTCGG
GCTCGACATCGGCAAGGTGTGGGTCGCGGACGACGGCGCCGCGGTGGCGGTCTGGACCACGCCGGAGAGC
GTCGAAGCGGGGGCGGTGTTCGCCGAGATCGGCCCGCGCATGGCCGAGTTGAGCGGTTCCCGGCTGGCCG
CGCAGCAACAGATGGAAGGCCTCCTGGCGCCGCACCGGCCCAAGGAGCCCGCGTGGTTCCTGGCCACCGT
CGGCGTCTCGCCCGACCACCAGGGCAAGGGTCTGGGCAGCGCCGTCGTGCTCCCCGGAGTGGAGGCGGCC
GAGCGCGCCGGGGTGCCCGCCTTCCTGGAGACCTCCGCGCCCCGCAACCTCCCCTTCTACGAGCGGCTCG
GCTTCACCGTCACCGCCGACGTCGAGGTGCCCGAAGGACCGCGCACCTGGTGCATGACCCGCAAGCCCGG
TGCCTGATCGATGATCTAGAGCTCGCTGATCAGCCTCGACTGTGCCTTCTAGTTGCCAGCCATCTGTTGT
TTGCCCCTCCCCCGTGCCTTCCTTGACCCTGGAAGGTGCCACTCCCACTGTCCTTTCCTAATAAAATGAG
GAAATTGCATCGCATTGTCTGAGTAGGTGTCATTCTATTCTGGGGGGTGGGGTGGGGCAGGACAGCAAGG
GGGAGGATTGGGAAGACAATAGCAGGCATGCTGGGGATGCGGTGGGCTCTATGGCTTCTGAGGCGGAAAG
AACCTGCAGCCCAAGCTTGGCGTAATCATGGTCATAGCTGTTTCCTGTGTGAAATTGTTATCCGCTCACA
ATTCCACACAACATACGAGCCGGAAGCATAAAGTGTAAAGCCTGGGGTGCCTAATGAGTGAGCTAACTCA
CATTAATTGCGTTGCGCTCACTGCCCGCTTTCCAGTCGGGAAACCTGTCGTGCCAGCGGATCTTAAAAGT
TTTGTTACTTTATAGAAGAAATTTTGAGTTTTTGTTTTTTTTTAATAAATAAATAAACATAAATAAATTG
TTTGTTGAATTTATTATTAGTATGTAAGTGTAAATATAATAAAACTTAATATCTATTCAAATTAATAAAT
AAACCTCGATATACAGACCGATAAAACACATGCGTCAATTTTACGCATGATTATCTTTAACGTACGTCAC
AATATGATTATCTTTCTAGGGTTAATCTAGTATACGCGTTTAATTAATCCAGCTTTTGTTCCCTTTAGTG
AGGGTTAATTGCGCGCTTGGCGTAATCATGGTCATAGCTGTTTCCTGTGTGAAATTGTTATCCGCTCACA
ATTCCACACAACATACGAGCCGGAAGCATAAAGTGTAAAGCCTGGGGTGCCTAATGAGTGAGCTAACTCA
CATTAATTGCGTTGCGCTCACTGCCCGCTTTCCAGTCGGGAAACCTGTCGTGCCAGCTGCATTAATGAAT
CGGCCAACGCGCGGGGAGAGGCGGTTTGCGTATTGGGCGCTCTTCCGCTTCCTCGCTCACTGACTCGCTG
CGCTCGGTCGTTCGGCTGCGGCGAGCGGTATCAGCTCACTCAAAGGCGGTAATACGGTTATCCACAGAAT
CAGGGGATAACGCAGGAAAGAACATGTGAGCAAAAGGCCAGCAAAAGGCCAGGAACCGTAAAAAGGCCGC
GTTGCTGGCGTTTTTCCATAGGCTCCGCCCCCCTGACGAGCATCACAAAAATCGACGCTCAAGTCAGAGG
TGGCGAAACCCGACAGGACTATAAAGATACCAGGCGTTTCCCCCTGGAAGCTCCCTCGTGCGCTCTCCTG
TTCCGACCCTGCCGCTTACCGGATACCTGTCCGCCTTTCTCCCTTCGGGAAGCGTGGCGCTTTCTCATAG
CTCACGCTGTAGGTATCTCAGTTCGGTGTAGGTCGTTCGCTCCAAGCTGGGCTGTGTGCACGAACCCCCC
GTTCAGCCCGACCGCTGCGCCTTATCCGGTAACTATCGTCTTGAGTCCAACCCGGTAAGACACGACTTAT
CGCCACTGGCAGCAGCCACTGGTAACAGGATTAGCAGAGCGAGGTATGTAGGCGGTGCTACAGAGTTCTT
GAAGTGGTGGCCTAACTACGGCTACACTAGAAGAACAGTATTTGGTATCTGCGCTCTGCTGAAGCCAGTT
ACCTTCGGAAAAAGAGTTGGTAGCTCTTGATCCGGCAAACAAACCACCGCTGGTAGCGGTGGTTTTTTTG
TTTGCAAGCAGCAGATTACGCGCAGAAAAAAAGGATCTCAAGAAGATCCTTTGATCTTTTCTACGGGGTC
TGACGCTCAGTGGAACGAAAACTCACGTTAAGGGATTTTGGTCATGAGATTATCAAAAAGGATCTTCACC
TAGATCCTTTTAAATTAAAAATGAAGTTTTAAATCAATCTAAAGTATATATGAGTAAACTTGGTCTGACA
GTTACCAATGCTTAATCAGTGAGGCACCTATCTCAGCGATCTGTCTATTTCGTTCATCCATAGTTGCCTG
ACTCCCCGTCGTGTAGATAACTACGATACGGGAGGGCTTACCATCTGGCCCCAGTGCTGCAATGATACCG
CGAGACCCACGCTCACCGGCTCCAGATTTATCAGCAATAAACCAGCCAGCCGGAAGGGCCGAGCGCAGAA
GTGGTCCTGCAACTTTATCCGCCTCCATCCAGTCTATTAATTGTTGCCGGGAAGCTAGAGTAAGTAGTTC
GCCAGTTAATAGTTTGCGCAACGTTGTTGCCATTGCTACAGGCATCGTGGTGTCACGCTCGTCGTTTGGT
ATGGCTTCATTCAGCTCCGGTTCCCAACGATCAAGGCGAGTTACATGATCCCCCATGTTGTGCAAAAAAG
CGGTTAGCTCCTTCGGTCCTCCGATCGTTGTCAGAAGTAAGTTGGCCGCAGTGTTATCACTCATGGTTAT
GGCAGCACTGCATAATTCTCTTACTGTCATGCCATCCGTAAGATGCTTTTCTGTGACTGGTGAGTACTCA
ACCAAGTCATTCTGAGAATAGTGTATGCGGCGACCGAGTTGCTCTTGCCCGGCGTCAATACGGGATAATA
CCGCGCCACATAGCAGAACTTTAAAAGTGCTCATCATTGGAAAACGTTCTTCGGGGCGAAAACTCTCAAG
GATCTTACCGCTGTTGAGATCCAGTTCGATGTAACCCACTCGTGCACCCAACTGATCTTCAGCATCTTTT
ACTTTCACCAGCGTTTCTGGGTGAGCAAAAACAGGAAGGCAAAATGCCGCAAAAAAGGGAATAAGGGCGA
CACGGAAATGTTGAATACTCATACTCTTCCTTTTTCAATATTATTGAAGCATTTATCAGGGTTATTGTCT
CATGAGCGGATACATATTTGAATGTATTTAGAAAAATAAACAAATAGGGGTTCCGCGCACATTTCCCCGA
AAAGTGCCAC
Features (pLannotate 1.2.2; 22 found; start..end, strand, type, name):
     30..458     -  rep_origin     f1 ori (sequence partly withheld): f1 bacteriophage origin of replication; arrow indicates direction of (+) strand synthesis
    463..618     -  CDS            lacZα (fragment): LacZα fragment of β-galactosidase; lacZ fragment
    626..644     +  promoter       T7 promoter: promoter for bacteriophage T7 RNA polymerase
   1011..1390    +  enhancer       CMV enhancer: human cytomegalovirus immediate early enhancer
   1392..1667    +  promoter       chicken β-actin promoter: No description available
   1668..2684    +  intron         chimeric intron: chimera between introns from chicken β-actin and rabbit β-globin
   2770..6795    +  CDS            ERBB3: ERBB3_HUMAN - Also known as HER3. Experimental evidence at protein level: Swiss-Prot protein existence level 1. Tyrosine-protein kinase that plays an essential role as cell surface receptor for neuregulins. Binds to neuregulin-1 (NRG1) and is activated by it; ligand-binding increases phosphorylation on tyrosine residues and promotes its association with the p85 subunit of phosphatidylinositol 3-kinase (PubMed:20682778). May also be activated by CSPG5 (PubMed:15358134). Involved in the regulation of myeloid cell differentiation (PubMed:27416908). From Homo sapiens (Human).
   6862..7423    +  misc_feature   IRES: internal ribosome entry site (IRES) of the encephalomyocarditis virus (EMCV)
   7426..8025    +  CDS            PuroR: puromycin N-acetyltransferase; pac from Streptomyces alboniger; confers resistance to puromycin
   8058..8282    +  polyA_signal   bGH poly(A) signal: bovine growth hormone polyadenylation signal
   8351..8373    -  protein_bind   lac operator (fragment): The lac repressor binds to the lac operator to inhibit transcription in E. coli. This inhibition can be relieved by adding lactose or isopropyl-β-D-thiogalactopyranoside (IPTG). lac repressor encoded by lacI
   8377..8407    -  promoter       lac promoter: promoter for the E. coli lac operon
   8422..8443    -  protein_bind   CAP binding site: CAP binding activates transcription in the presence of cAMP. E. coli catabolite activator protein
   8456..8495    -  CDS            lacI (fragment): lac repressor; lacI; The lac repressor binds to the lac operator to inhibit transcription in E. coli. This inhibition can be relieved by adding lactose or isopropyl-β-D-thiogalactopyranoside (IPTG).
   8780..8798    -  promoter       T3 promoter: promoter for bacteriophage T3 RNA polymerase
   8841..8863    -  protein_bind   lac operator (fragment): The lac repressor binds to the lac operator to inhibit transcription in E. coli. This inhibition can be relieved by adding lactose or isopropyl-β-D-thiogalactopyranoside (IPTG). lac repressor encoded by lacI
   8867..8897    -  promoter       lac promoter: promoter for the E. coli lac operon
   8912..8933    -  protein_bind   CAP binding site: CAP binding activates transcription in the presence of cAMP. E. coli catabolite activator protein
   8946..9038    -  CDS            lacI (fragment): lac repressor; lacI; The lac repressor binds to the lac operator to inhibit transcription in E. coli. This inhibition can be relieved by adding lactose or isopropyl-β-D-thiogalactopyranoside (IPTG).
   9221..9809    -  rep_origin     ori: high-copy-number ColE1/pMB1/pBR322/pUC origin of replication
   9980..10840   -  CDS            AmpR: β-lactamase; bla; confers resistance to ampicillin, carbenicillin, and related antibiotics
  10841..10945   -  promoter       AmpR promoter: bla
