[The description below was written by a language model from this plasmid's Addgene catalogue record and pLannotate feature annotations shown in this document.]
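Description:
pPBpuro-ErbB3 is a mammalian expression plasmid of about 11 kb that carries the human ERBB3 (HER3) coding sequence in the pPBpuro backbone. It is propagated in E. coli through a high-copy ColE1/pUC-type origin with ampicillin selection from the bla gene and its promoter. The backbone also retains cloning-vector remnants: an f1 phage origin, flanking T7 and T3 promoters, and fragments of lacZα, lacI, the lac promoter and the lac operator. These play no role in mammalian expression. The "PB" in the backbone name suggests a piggyBac transposon design, but no transposon terminal repeats are annotated in the feature table, so the record itself does not confirm this.

The payload is a single bicistronic transcription unit. A CAG-type promoter, made up of the CMV immediate-early enhancer, the chicken β-actin promoter and a chimeric β-actin/β-globin intron, drives strong constitutive transcription of the roughly 4 kb ERBB3 open reading frame. No epitope tag or fluorescent fusion is annotated. Downstream, an EMCV IRES allows translation of puromycin N-acetyltransferase from the same mRNA, and a bovine growth hormone polyadenylation signal terminates the transcript. Because receptor and marker share one message, puromycin selection enriches for cells that also express ERBB3.

ERBB3 encodes a neuregulin-binding cell-surface receptor of the ErbB family that couples to PI3-kinase signalling. The stated purpose is simply to encode human ErbB3. The associated study examined the effects of knocking out all ErbB-family genes on proliferation, survival and migration, which would fit use of the plasmid to express the receptor in such cells, though the record does not say this.
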