Addgene plasmid #197362: pPBpuro-ErbB3
Purpose: Encoding human ErbB3.
Depositing lab: Michiyuki Matsuda. Depositing organization: Kyoto University, Graduate School of Biostudies. Publication: Knockout of all ErbB-family genes delineates their roles in proliferation, survival, and migration. Matsuda K, Hirayama D, Hino N, Kuno S, Sakaue-Sawano A, Miyawaki A, Matsuda M, Terai K. J Cell Sci. 2023 Jul 31:jcs.261199. doi: 10.1242/jcs.261199. PubMed 37519219.
Backbone
  Vector backbone: pPBpuro
  Backbone size w/o insert (bp): 7000
  Total vector size (bp): 11000
  Vector type: Mammalian Expression
  Selectable markers: Puromycin
Growth in bacteria
  Bacterial resistance: Ampicillin, 100 μg/mL
  Growth temperature: 37°C
  Growth strain: DH5alpha
  Copy number: Unknown
Gene/Insert
  Gene/Insert name: ERBB3
  Species: H. sapiens (human)
  Insert size (bp): 4000
  GenBank ID: NM_001982.4
  Entrez Gene: ERBB3 (a.k.a. ErbB-3, FERLK, HER3, LCCS2, MDA-BF-1, VSCN1, c-erbB-3, c-erbB3, erbB3-S, p180-ErbB3, p45-sErbB3, p85-sErbB3)
Terms and licenses: Academic/Nonprofit Terms; Industry Terms: Not Available to Industry
How to cite: pPBpuro-ErbB3 was a gift from Michiyuki Matsuda (Addgene plasmid # 197362 ; http://n2t.net/addgene:197362 ; RRID:Addgene_197362)
